Addgene plasmid #29421: ACVA
Depositing lab: Steven Vogel. Depositing organization: National Institute on Alcohol Abuse & Alcoholism (NIAAA). Publication: Anomalous surplus energy transfer observed with multiple FRET acceptors. Koushik SV, Blank PS, Vogel SS. PLoS One. 2009 Nov 25;4(11):e8031. doi: 10.1371/journal.pone.0008031. PubMed 19946626.
Backbone
  Vector backbone: pEGFP-C1
  Backbone manufacturer: Clontech
  Backbone size w/o insert (bp): 3940
  Vector type: Mammalian Expression ; Stoichiometry standard
Growth in bacteria
  Bacterial resistance: Kanamycin, 50 μg/mL
  Growth temperature: 37°C
  Growth strain: DH5alpha
  Copy number: High Copy
Gene/Insert
  Gene/Insert name: Amber-Cerulean-Venus-Amber (alt name: ACVA)
  Insert size (bp): 2826
  Cloning method: Restriction Enzyme; 5′ cloning site NheI (not destroyed); 3′ cloning site BamHI (not destroyed)
  Sequencing primers: 5′ CCAAAATCAACGGGACTTTCC; 3′ CAGGTTCAGGGGGAGGTGTGG
Terms and licenses: Academic/Nonprofit Terms; Industry Terms: Not Available to Industry
Depositor comments: The 1st Amber can be excised using a NheI-BSP E1 double digest; Cerulean by BSP E1-BglII; Venus by BglII-SalII and the last (2nd) Amber by SalI-BamHI. The full insert can be released by a NheI-BamHI double-digest. Due to the multiple fluorescent protein repeats in this plasmid, Addgene is unable to confirm the entire insert by sequencing. Please see Addgene's diagnostic digest for this plasmid by clicking the Notes from Addgene link above.
How to cite: ACVA was a gift from Steven Vogel (Addgene plasmid # 29421 ; http://n2t.net/addgene:29421 ; RRID:Addgene_29421)
