[The description below was written by a language model from this plasmid's Addgene catalogue record.]
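Description:
ACVA is a mammalian expression plasmid built on the Clontech pEGFP-C1 backbone, catalogued as a stoichiometry standard for fluorescence work. It is propagated in E. coli as a high-copy plasmid under kanamycin selection. The record does not list the promoter or other backbone elements. pEGFP-C1-type vectors normally drive expression from the CMV immediate-early promoter, use an SV40 polyadenylation signal, and carry a kanamycin/neomycin resistance cassette, but these features are not confirmed here and no feature table is provided.

The insert of about 2.8 kb, cloned between NheI and BamHI, is a tandem concatemer of four fluorescent-protein units in the order Amber-Cerulean-Venus-Amber. Since the full insert is released by NheI-BamHI, it appears to take the place of the original EGFP coding region. Cerulean is a cyan FRET donor and Venus a yellow FRET acceptor. Amber is generally known as a non-fluorescent Venus point mutant that keeps the protein's fold and size but cannot act as an acceptor, so it serves as an optically silent spacer. ACVA therefore presents one donor and one adjacent acceptor in a fixed 1:1 ratio within a four-unit scaffold. This allows comparison with sibling constructs that differ in the number or position of acceptors, consistent with the associated study of energy transfer to multiple FRET acceptors.

The design is modular: each unit is flanked by unique restriction sites (NheI, BspEI, BglII, SalI, BamHI), so individual fluorescent proteins can be excised or swapped. Because the insert is highly repetitive, the repository could not confirm it fully by sequencing and relies on a diagnostic digest instead.
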