>Addgene plasmid #29421 | ACVA | addgene partial sequence | sequence record 34805 | 29421 with pEXFP-3 (5' CAGGTTCAGGGGGAGGTGTGG 3')
AACTCTACAATGTGGTATGGCTGATTATGATCAGTTATCTAGATCCGGTGGATCCACTAGTAACGGCCGC
CAGTGTGCTGGAATTCGCCCTTCCTTGTACAGCTCGTCCATGCCGAGAGTGATCCCGGCGGCGGTCACGA
ACTCCAGCAGGACCATGTGATCGCGCTTCTCGTTGGGGTCTTTGCTCAGCTTGGACTGGTAGCTCAGGTA
GTGGTTGTCGGGCAGCAGCACGGGGCCGTCGCCGATGGGGGTGTTCTGCTGGTAGTGGTCGGCGAGCTGC
ACGCCGCCGTCCTCGATGTTGTGGCGGATCTTGAAGTTGGCCTTGATGCCGTTCTTCTGCTTGTCGGCGG
TGATATAGACGTTGTGGCTGTTGTAGTTGTACTCCAGCTTGTGCCCCAGGATGTTGCCGTCCTCCTTGAA
GTCGATGCCCTTCAGCTCGATGCGGTTCACCAGGGTGTCGCCCTCGAACTTCACCTCGGCGCGGGTCTTG
TAGTTGCCGTCGTCCTTGAAGAAGATGGTGCGCTCCTGGACGTAGCCTTCGGGCATGGCGGACTTGAAGA
AGTCGTGCTGCTTCATGTGGTCGGGGTAGCGGGCGAAGCACTGCAGGCCGCAGCCGAGGGTGGTCACGAG
GGTGGGCCAGGGCACGGGCAGCTTGCCGGTGGTGCAGATGAGCTTCAGGGTCAGCTTGCCGTAGGTGGCA
TCGCCCTCGCCCTCGCCGGACACGCTGAAACTTGTGGCCGTTTACGTCGCCGTCCAGCTCGACCAGGATG
GGCACCACCCCGGTGAACAGCTCCTCGCCCTTGCTCACCCGTCGACTGCAGAATTCCTTGTACAGCTCGT
CCATGCCGAGA
