>Addgene plasmid #29421 | ACVA | addgene partial sequence | sequence record 34806 | 29421 with CMV-F
GCAGAGCTGGTTTAGTGAACCGTCAGATCCGCTAGCGCTACCGGTCGCCACCATGGTGAGCAAGGGCGAG
GAGCTGTTCACCGGGGTGGTGCCCATCCTGGTCGAGCTGGACGGCGACGTAAACGGCCACAAGTTCAGCG
TGTCCGGCGAGGGCGAGGGCGATGCCACCTACGGCAAGCTGACCCTGAAGCTCATCTGCACCACCGGCAA
GCTGCCCGTGCCCTGGCCCACCCTCGTGACCACCCTCGGCTGCGGCCTGCAGTGCTTCGCCCGCTACCCC
GACCACATGAAGCAGCACGACTTCTTCAAGTCCGCCATGCCCGAAGGCTACGTCCAGGAGCGCACCATCT
TCTTCAAGGACGACGGCAACTACAAGACCCGCGCCGAGGTGAAGTTCGAGGGCGACACCCTGGTGAACCG
CATCGAGCTGAAGGGCATCGACTTCAAGGAGGACGGCAACATCCTGGGGCACAAGCTGGAGTACAACTAC
AACAGCCACAACGTCTATATCACCGCCGACAAGCAGAAGAACGGCATCAAGGCCAACTTCAAGATCCGCC
ACAACATCGAGGACGGCGGCGTGCAGCTCGCCGACCACTACCAGCAGAACACCCCCATCGGCGACGGCCC
CGTGCTGCTGCCCGACAACCACTACCTGAGCTACCAGTCCAAGCTGAGCAAAGACCCCAACGAGAAGCGC
GATCACATGGTCCTGCTGGAGTTCGTGACCGCCGCCGGGATCACTCTCGGCATGGACGAGCTGTACAAGT
CCGGAGGANGTGGAAGCAAGGGCGAGGAGCTGTTCACCGGGGTGGTGCCCATCCTGGTCGAGCTGGACGG
CGACGTAAACGGCCACAAGTTCAGCGTGTCCGGCGAGGGCGAGGGCGATGCCACCTACGGCAAGCTGACC
CTGAAGTTCATCTGCACCACCGGCAAGCTGCCCGTGCCCTGGCCCACCCTCGTGACCACCCTGACCTGGG
GCGTGCAG
